>Addgene plasmid #143701 | TFORF0444 | addgene full sequence | sequence record 471122 | Addgene NGS Result
TTAATGTAGTCTTATGCAATACTCTTGTAGTCTTGCAACATGGTAACGATGAGTTAGCAACATGCCTTAC
AAGGAGAGAAAAAGCACCGTGCATGCCGATTGGTGGAAGTAAGGTGGTACGATCGTGCCTTATTAGGAAG
GCAACAGACGGGTCTGACATGGATTGGACGAACCACTGAATTGCCGCATTGCAGAGATATTGTATTTAAG
TGCCTAGCTCGATACATAAACGGGTCTCTCTGGTTAGACCAGATCTGAGCCTGGGAGCTCTCTGGCTAAC
TAGGGAACCCACTGCTTAAGCCTCAATAAAGCTTGCCTTGAGTGCTTCAAGTAGTGTGTGCCCGTCTGTT
GTGTGACTCTGGTAACTAGAGATCCCTCAGACCCTTTTAGTCAGTGTGGAAAATCTCTAGCAGTGGCGCC
CGAACAGGGACTTGAAAGCGAAAGGGAAACCAGAGGAGCTCTCTCGACGCAGGACTCGGCTTGCTGAAGC
GCGCACGGCAAGAGGCGAGGGGCGGCGACTGGTGAGTACGCCAAAAATTTTGACTAGCGGAGGCTAGAAG
GAGAGAGATGGGTGCGAGAGCGTCAGTATTAAGCGGGGGAGAATTAGATCGCGATGGGAAAAAATTCGGT
TAAGGCCAGGGGGAAAGAAAAAATATAAATTAAAACATATAGTATGGGCAAGCAGGGAGCTAGAACGATT
CGCAGTTAATCCTGGCCTGTTAGAAACATCAGAAGGCTGTAGACAAATACTGGGACAGCTACAACCATCC
CTTCAGACAGGATCAGAAGAACTTAGATCATTATATAATACAGTAGCAACCCTCTATTGTGTGCATCAAA
GGATAGAGATAAAAGACACCAAGGAAGCTTTAGACAAGATAGAGGAAGAGCAAAACAAAAGTAAGACCAC
CGCACAGCAAGCGGCCGCTGATCTTCAGACCTGGAGGAGGAGATATGAGGGACAATTGGAGAAGTGAATT
ATATAAATATAAAGTAGTAAAAATTGAACCATTAGGAGTAGCACCCACCAAGGCAAAGAGAAGAGTGGTG
CAGAGAGAAAAAAGAGCAGTGGGAATAGGAGCTTTGTTCCTTGGGTTCTTGGGAGCAGCAGGAAGCACTA
TGGGCGCAGCGTCAATGACGCTGACGGTACAGGCCAGACAATTATTGTCTGGTATAGTGCAGCAGCAGAA
CAATTTGCTGAGGGCTATTGAGGCGCAACAGCATCTGTTGCAACTCACAGTCTGGGGCATCAAGCAGCTC
CAGGCAAGAATCCTGGCTGTGGAAAGATACCTAAAGGATCAACAGCTCCTGGGGATTTGGGGTTGCTCTG
GAAAACTCATTTGCACCACTGCTGTGCCTTGGAATGCTAGTTGGAGTAATAAATCTCTGGAACAGATTTG
GAATCACACGACCTGGATGGAGTGGGACAGAGAAATTAACAATTACACAAGCTTAATACACTCCTTAATT
GAAGAATCGCAAAACCAGCAAGAAAAGAATGAACAAGAATTATTGGAATTAGATAAATGGGCAAGTTTGT
GGAATTGGTTTAACATAACAAATTGGCTGTGGTATATAAAATTATTCATAATGATAGTAGGAGGCTTGGT
AGGTTTAAGAATAGTTTTTGCTGTACTTTCTATAGTGAATAGAGTTAGGCAGGGATATTCACCATTATCG
TTTCAGACCCACCTCCCAACCCCGAGGGGACCCATGCATTGCATCTCAATTAGTCAGCAACCAGGTGTGG
AAAGTCCCCAGGCTCCCCAGCAGGCAGAAGTATGCAAAGCATGCGTCTCAATTAGTCAGCAACCATAGTC
CCGCCCCTAACTCCGCCCATCCCGCCCCTAACTCCGCCCAGTTCCGCCCATTCTCCGCCCCATGGCTGAC
TAATTTTTTTTATTTATGCAGAGGCCGAGGCCGCCTCGGCCTCTGAGCTATTCCAGAAGTAGTGAGGAGG
CTTTTTTGGAGGCCTAGGCTTTTGCAAAAAGCTTTCTAGAGGTACCACCGGAGCTTACCATGACCGAGTA
CAAGCCCACGGTGCGCCTCGCCACCCGCGACGACGTCCCCAGGGCCGTACGCACCCTCGCCGCCGCGTTC
GCCGACTACCCCGCCACGCGCCACACCGTCGATCCGGACCGCCACATCGAGCGGGTCACCGAGCTGCAAG
AACTCTTCCTCACGCGCGTCGGGCTCGACATCGGCAAGGTGTGGGTCGCGGACGACGGCGCCGCCGTGGC
GGTCTGGACCACGCCGGAGAGCGTCGAAGCGGGGGCGGTGTTCGCCGAGATCGGCCCGCGCATGGCCGAG
TTGAGCGGTTCCCGGCTGGCCGCGCAGCAACAGATGGAAGGCCTCCTGGCGCCGCACCGGCCCAAGGAGC
CCGCGTGGTTCCTGGCCACCGTCGGCGTCTCGCCCGACCACCAGGGCAAGGGTCTGGGCAGCGCCGTCGT
GCTCCCCGGAGTGGAGGCGGCCGAGCGCGCCGGGGTGCCCGCCTTCCTGGAGACCTCCGCGCCCCGCAAC
CTCCCCTTCTACGAGCGGCTCGGCTTCACCGTCACCGCCGACGTCGAGGTGCCCGAAGGACCGCGCACCT
GGTGCATGACCCGCAAGCCCGGTGCCAGTTAACGAATTCTAGATCTTGAGACAAATGGCAGTATTCATCC
ACAATTTTAAAAGAAAAGGGGGGATTGGGGGGTACAGTGCAGGGGAAAGAATAGTAGACATAATAGCAAC
AGACATACAAACTAAAGAATTACAAAAACAAATTACAAAAATTCAAAATTTTCGGGTTTATTACAGGGAC
AGCAGAGATCCACTTTGGCGCCGGCTCGAGGCCTGCAGGTGCAAAGATGGATAAAGTTTTAAACAGAGAG
GAATCTTTGCAGCTAATGGACCTTCTAGGTCTTGAAAGGAGTGGGAATTGGCTCCGGTGCCCGTCAGTGG
GCAGAGCGCACATCGCCCACAGTCCCCGAGAAGTTGGGGGGAGGGGTCGGCAATTGAACCGGTGCCTAGA
GAAGGTGGCGCGGGGTAAACTGGGAAAGTGATGTCGTGTACTGGCTCCGCCTTTTTCCCGAGGGTGGGGG
AGAACCGTATATAAGTGCAGTAGTCGCCGTGAACGTTCTTTTTCGCAACGGGTTTGCCGCCAGAACACAG
GTAAGTGCCGTGTGTGGTTCCCGCGGGCCTGGCCTCTTTACGGGTTATGGCCCTTGCGTGCCTTGAATTA
CTTCCACCTGGCTGCAGTACGTGATTCTTGATCCCGAGCTTCGGGTTGGAAGTGGGTGGGAGAGTTCGAG
GCCTTGCGCTTAAGGAGCCCCTTCGCCTCGTGCTTGAGTTGAGGCCTGGCCTGGGCGCTGGGGCCGCCGC
GTGCGAATCTGGTGGCACCTTCGCGCCTGTCTCGCTGCTTTCGATAAGTCTCTAGCCATTTAAAATTTTT
GATGACCTGCTGCGACGCTTTTTTTCTGGCAAGATAGTCTTGTAAATGCGGGCCAAGATCTGCACACTGG
TATTTCGGTTTTTGGGGCCGCGGGCGGCGACGGGGCCCGTGCGTCCCAGCGCACATGTTCGGCGAGGCGG
GGCCTGCGAGCGCGGCCACCGAGAATCGGACGGGGGTAGTCTCAAGCTGGCCGGCCTGCTCTGGTGCCTG
GCCTCGCGCCGCCGTGTATCGCCCCGCCCTGGGCGGCAAGGCTGGCCCGGTCGGCACCAGTTGCGTGAGC
GGAAAGATGGCCGCTTCCCGGCCCTGCTGCAGGGAGCTCAAAATGGAGGACGCGGCGCTCGGGAGAGCGG
GCGGGTGAGTCACCCACACAAAGGAAAAGGGCCTTTCCGTCCTCAGCCGTCGCTTCATGTGACTCCACGG
AGTACCGGGCGCCGTCCAGGCACCTCGATTAGTTCTCGAGCTTTTGGAGTACGTCGTCTTTAGGTTGGGG
GGAGGGGTTTTATGCGATGGAGTTTCCCCACACTGAGTGGGTGGAGACTGAAGTTAGGCCAGCTTGGCAC
TTGATGTAATTCTCCTTGGAATTTGCCCTTTTTGAGTTTGGATCTTGGTTCATTCTCAAGCCTCAGACAG
TGGTTCAAAGTTTTTTTCTTCCATTTCAGGTGTCGTGAGGCTAGCACCGCCACCATGGATGAAGATGGGC
TTGAATTACAACAAGAGCCAAACTCATTTTTTGATGCAACAGGAGCTGATGGTACACACATGGATGGTGA
TCAAATTGTTGTGGAAGTACAAGAAACTGTTTTTGTTTCAGATGTTGTGGATTCAGACATAACTGTGCAT
AACTTTGTTCCTGATGACCCAGATTCAGTTGTAATCCAAGATGTTATTGAGGACGTTGTTATAGAAGATG
TTCAGTGCCCAGATATCATGGAAGAAGCAGATGTGTCTGAAACGGTCATCATTCCTGAGCAAGTGCTGGA
CTCAGATGTAACTGAAGAAGTTTCTTTAGCACATTGCACAGTCCCAGATGATGTTTTAGCTTCTGACATT
ACTTCAGCCTCAATGTCTATGCCAGAACACGTCTTGACGGGTGATTCTATACATGTGTCTGACGTTGGAC
ATGTTGGACATGTTGGACATGTTGAACATGTGGTTCATGATAGTGTAGTGGAAGCAGAAATTGTCACTGA
TCCTCTGACTACCGACGTAGTTTCAGAAGAAGTATTGGTAGCAGACTGTGCCTCTGAAGCAGTCATAGAT
GCCAATGGGATCCCTGTGGACCAGCAGGATGATGACAAAGGCAACTGTGAGGACTACCTTATGATTTCCT
TGGATGATGCTGGCAAAATAGAACACGATGGTTCTTCTGGAATGACCATGGACACAGAGTCGGAAATTGA
TCCTTGTAAAGTGGATGGCACTTGCCCTGAGGTCATCAAGGTGTACATTTTTAAAGCTGACCCTGGAGAA
GATGACTTAGGTGGAACTGTAGACATTGTGGAGAGTGAGCCTGAGAATGATCATGGAGTTGAACTGCTTG
ATCAGAACAGCAGTATTCGTGTTCCCAGGGAAAAGATGGTTTATATGACTGTCAATGACTCTCAGCCAGA
AGATGAAGATTTAAATGTTGCTGAAATCGCTGACGAAGTTTATATGGAAGTGATCGTAGGAGAGGAGGAT
GCTGCAGCAGCAGCGGCAGCCGCCGCCGTGCACGAGCAGCAAATGGATGACAATGAAATCAAAACCTTCA
TGCCGATTGCATGGGCAGCAGCTTATGGTAATAATTCTGATGGAATTGAAAACCGGAATGGCACTGCAAG
TGCCCTCTTGCACATAGATGAGTCTGCTGGCCTCGGCAGACTGGCTAAACAAAAACCAAAGAAAAGGAGA
AGACCTGATTCCAGGCAGTACCAAACAGCAATAATTATTGGCCCTGATGGACATCCTTTGACTGTCTATC
CTTGCATGATTTGTGGGAAGAAGTTTAAGTCGAGAGGTTTTTTGAAAAGGCACATGAAAAACCATCCCGA
ACACCTTGCCAAGAAGAAATACCGCTGTACTGACTGTGATTACACTACCAACAAGAAGATAAGTTTACAC
AACCACCTGGAGAGCCACAAGCTGACCAGCAAGGCAGAGAAGGCCATTGAATGCGATGAGTGTGGGAAGC
ATTTCTCTCATGCAGGGGCTTTGTTTACTCACAAAATGGTGCATAAGGAAAAAGGAGCCAACAAAATGCA
CAAGTGTAAATTCTGTGAATACGAGACAGCTGAACAAGGGTTATTGAATCGCCACCTCTTGGCAGTCCAC
AGCAAGAACTTTCCTCATATTTGTGTGGAGTGTGGTAAGGGTTTTCGTCACCCGTCAGAGCTCAAAAAGC
ACATGAGAATCCATACTGGGGAGAAGCCGTACCAATGCCAGTACTGCGAATATAGGTCTGCAGACTCTTC
TAACTTGAAAACGCATGTCAAAACTAAGCATAGTAAAGAGATGCCATTCAAGTGTGACATTTGTCTTCTG
ACTTTCTCGGATACCAAAGAGGTGCAGCAACATGCTCTTATCCACCAAGAAAGCAAAACACACCAGTGTT
TGCATTGCGACCACAAGAGTTCGAACTCAAGTGATTTGAAACGACACATAATTTCAGTTCACACGAAAGA
CTACCCCCATAAGTGTGACATGTGTGATAAAGGCTTTCACAGGCCTTCAGAACTCAAGAAACACGTGGCT
GCCCACAAGGGCAAAAAAATGCACCAGTGTAGACATTGTGACTTTAAGATTGCAGATCCATTTGTTCTAA
GTCGCCATATTCTCTCAGTTCACACAAAGGATCTTCCATTTAGGTGCAAGAGATGTAGAAAGGGATTTAG
GCAACAGAGTGAGCTTAAAAAGCATATGAAGACACACAGTGGCAGGAAAGTGTATCAGTGTGAGTACTGT
GAGTATAGCACTACAGATGCCTCAGGCTTTAAACGGCACGTTATTTCCATTCACACGAAAGACTATCCTC
ACCGGTGTGAGTACTGCAAGAAAGGCTTCCGAAGACCTTCAGAAAAGAACCAGCACATAATGCGACATCA
TAAAGAAGTTGGCCTGCCCTAGTAATGAACTAGTCCGTAACTTGAAAGTATTTCGATTTCTTGGCTTTAT
ATATCTTGTGGAAAGGACGAACTTGTATAACGCTTTGTCCTCTCACGCGTTAAGTCGACAATCAACCTCT
GGATTACAAAATTTGTGAAAGATTGACTGGTATTCTTAACTATGTTGCTCCTTTTACGCTATGTGGATAC
GCTGCTTTAATGCCTTTGTATCATGCTATTGCTTCCCGTATGGCTTTCATTTTCTCCTCCTTGTATAAAT
CCTGGTTGCTGTCTCTTTATGAGGAGTTGTGGCCCGTTGTCAGGCAACGTGGCGTGGTGTGCACTGTGTT
TGCTGACGCAACCCCCACTGGTTGGGGCATTGCCACCACCTGTCAGCTCCTTTCCGGGACTTTCGCTTTC
CCCCTCCCTATTGCCACGGCGGAACTCATCGCCGCCTGCCTTGCCCGCTGCTGGACAGGGGCTCGGCTGT
TGGGCACTGACAATTCCGTGGTGTTGTCGGGGAAATCATCGTCCTTTCCTTGGCTGCTCGCCTGTGTTGC
CACCTGGATTCTGCGCGGGACGTCCTTCTGCTACGTCCCTTCGGCCCTCAATCCAGCGGACCTTCCTTCC
CGCGGCCTGCTGCCGGCTCTGCGGCCTCTTCCGCGTCTTCGCCTTCGCCCTCAGACGAGTCGGATCTCCC
TTTGGGCCGCCTCCCCGCGTCGACTTTAAGACCAATGACTTACAAGGCAGCTGTAGATCTTAGCCACTTT
TTAAAAGAAAAGGGGGGACTGGAAGGGCTAATTCACTCCCAACGAAGACAAGATCTGCTTTTTGCTTGTA
CTGGGTCTCTCTGGTTAGACCAGATCTGAGCCTGGGAGCTCTCTGGCTAACTAGGGAACCCACTGCTTAA
GCCTCAATAAAGCTTGCCTTGAGTGCTTCAAGTAGTGTGTGCCCGTCTGTTGTGTGACTCTGGTAACTAG
AGATCCCTCAGACCCTTTTAGTCAGTGTGGAAAATCTCTAGCAGTACGTATAGTAGTTCATGTCATCTTA
TTATTCAGTATTTATAACTTGCAAAGAAATGAATATCAGAGAGTGAGAGGAACTTGTTTATTGCAGCTTA
TAATGGTTACAAATAAAGCAATAGCATCACAAATTTCACAAATAAAGCATTTTTTTCACTGCATTCTAGT
TGTGGTTTGTCCAAACTCATCAATGTATCTTATCATGTCTGGCTCTAGCTATCCCGCCCCTAACTCCGCC
CATCCCGCCCCTAACTCCGCCCAGTTCCGCCCATTCTCCGCCCCATGGCTGACTAATTTTTTTTATTTAT
GCAGAGGCCGAGGCCGCCTCGGCCTCTGAGCTATTCCAGAAGTAGTGAGGAGGCTTTTTTGGAGGCCTAG
GGACGTACCCAATTCGCCCTATAGTGAGTCGTATTACGCGCGCTCACTGGCCGTCGTTTTACAACGTCGT
GACTGGGAAAACCCTGGCGTTACCCAACTTAATCGCCTTGCAGCACATCCCCCTTTCGCCAGCTGGCGTA
ATAGCGAAGAGGCCCGCACCGATCGCCCTTCCCAACAGTTGCGCAGCCTGAATGGCGAATGGG
[124 nt withheld, positions 8114-8237]
C
[91 nt withheld, positions 8239-8329]
A
[49 nt withheld, positions 8331-8379]
CCTTTGACGTTGGAGTCCACGTTCTTT
[37 nt withheld, positions 8407-8443]
ACCCTATCTCGGTCTATTCTTTTGATTTATAAGGGATTTTGCCGATTTCGGCCTATTGGTTAAAAAATGA
GCTGATTTAACAAAAATTTAACGCGAATTTTAACAAAATATTAACGCTTACAATTTAGGTGGCACTTTTC
GGGGAAATGTGCGCGGAACCCCTATTTGTTTATTTTTCTAAATACATTCAAATATGTATCCGCTCATGAG
ACAATAACCCTGATAAATGCTTCAATAATATTGAAAAAGGAAGAGTATGAGTATTCAACATTTCCGTGTC
GCCCTTATTCCCTTTTTTGCGGCATTTTGCCTTCCTGTTTTTGCTCACCCAGAAACGCTGGTGAAAGTAA
AAGATGCTGAAGATCAGTTGGGTGCACGAGTGGGTTACATCGAACTGGATCTCAACAGCGGTAAGATCCT
TGAGAGTTTTCGCCCCGAAGAACGTTTTCCAATGATGAGCACTTTTAAAGTTCTGCTATGTGGCGCGGTA
TTATCCCGTATTGACGCCGGGCAAGAGCAACTCGGTCGCCGCATACACTATTCTCAGAATGACTTGGTTG
AGTACTCACCAGTCACAGAAAAGCATCTTACGGATGGCATGACAGTAAGAGAATTATGCAGTGCTGCCAT
AACCATGAGTGATAACACTGCGGCCAACTTACTTCTGACAACGATCGGAGGACCGAAGGAGCTAACCGCT
TTTTTGCACAACATGGGGGATCATGTAACTCGCCTTGATCGTTGGGAACCGGAGCTGAATGAAGCCATAC
CAAACGACGAGCGTGACACCACGATGCCTGTAGCAATGGCAACAACGTTGCGCAAACTATTAACTGGCGA
ACTACTTACTCTAGCTTCCCGGCAACAATTAATAGACTGGATGGAGGCGGATAAAGTTGCAGGACCACTT
CTGCGCTCGGCCCTTCCGGCTGGCTGGTTTATTGCTGATAAATCTGGAGCCGGTGAGCGTGGGTCTCGCG
GTATCATTGCAGCACTGGGGCCAGATGGTAAGCCCTCCCGTATCGTAGTTATCTACACGACGGGGAGTCA
GGCAACTATGGATGAACGAAATAGACAGATCGCTGAGATAGGTGCCTCACTGATTAAGCATTGGTAACTG
TCAGACCAAGTTTACTCATATATACTTTAGATTGATTTAAAACTTCATTTTTAATTTAAAAGGATCTAGG
TGAAGATCCTTTTTGATAATCTCATGACCAAAATCCCTTAACGTGAGTTTTCGTTCCACTGAGCGTCAGA
CCCCGTAGAAAAGATCAAAGGATCTTCTTGAGATCCTTTTTTTCTGCGCGTAATCTGCTGCTTGCAAACA
AAAAAACCACCGCTACCAGCGGTGGTTTGTTTGCCGGATCAAGAGCTACCAACTCTTTTTCCGAAGGTAA
CTGGCTTCAGCAGAGCGCAGATACCAAATACTGTTCTTCTAGTGTAGCCGTAGTTAGGCCACCACTTCAA
GAACTCTGTAGCACCGCCTACATACCTCGCTCTGCTAATCCTGTTACCAGTGGCTGCTGCCAGTGGCGAT
AAGTCGTGTCTTACCGGGTTGGACTCAAGACGATAGTTACCGGATAAGGCGCAGCGGTCGGGCTGAACGG
GGGGTTCGTGCACACAGCCCAGCTTGGAGCGAACGACCTACACCGAACTGAGATACCTACAGCGTGAGCT
ATGAGAAAGCGCCACGCTTCCCGAAGGGAGAAAGGCGGACAGGTATCCGGTAAGCGGCAGGGTCGGAACA
GGAGAGCGCACGAGGGAGCTTCCAGGGGGAAACGCCTGGTATCTTTATAGTCCTGTCGGGTTTCGCCACC
TCTGACTTGAGCGTCGATTTTTGTGATGCTCGTCAGGGGGGCGGAGCCTATGGAAAAACGCCAGCAACGC
GGCCTTTTTACGGTTCCTGGCCTTTTGCTGGCCTTTTGCTCACATGTTCTTTCCTGCGTTATCCCCTGAT
TCTGTGGATAACCGTATTACCGCCTTTGAGTGAGCTGATACCGCTCGCCGCAGCCGAACGACCGAGCGCA
GCGAGTCAGTGAGCGAGGAAGCGGAAGAGCGCCCAATACGCAAACCGCCTCTCCCCGCGCGTTGGCCGAT
TCATTAATGCAGCTGGCACGACAGGTTTCCCGACTGGAAAGCGGGCAGTGAGCGCAACGCAATTAATGTG
AGTTAGCTCACTCATTAGGCACCCCAGGCTTTACACTTTATGCTTCCGGCTCGTATGTTGTGTGGAATTG
TGAGCGGATAACAATTTCACACAGGAAACAGCTATGACCATGATTACGCCAAGCGCGCAATTAACCCTCA
CTAAAGGGAACAAAAGCTGGAGCTGCAAGC
Features (pLannotate 1.2.2; 31 found; start..end, strand, type, name):
      5..231     +  promoter       RSV promoter: Rous sarcoma virus enhancer/promoter
    232..412     +  LTR            5' LTR (truncated): truncated 5' long terminal repeat (LTR) from HIV-1
    459..584     +  misc_feature   HIV-1 Ψ: packaging signal of human immunodeficiency virus type 1
    568..931     +  CDS            HIV-1 gag (fragment): gag protein from human immunodeficiency virus 1; gag
   1077..1310    +  misc_feature   RRE: The Rev response element (RRE) of HIV-1 allows for Rev-dependent mRNA export from the nucleus to the cytoplasm.
   1687..1713    +  CDS            Rev (fragment): human immunodeficiency virus 1 (HIV-1) Rev protein; rev; enhances nuclear export of unspliced and incompletely spliced viral mRNAs
   1720..1743    +  promoter       SV40 promoter (fragment): SV40 early promoter
   1744..1815    +  promoter       SV40 promoter (fragment): SV40 enhancer and early promoter
   1839..1974    +  rep_origin     SV40 ori: SV40 origin of replication
   2020..2616    +  CDS            PuroR (fragment): puromycin N-acetyltransferase; pac from Streptomyces; confers resistance to puromycin
   2665..2782    +  misc_feature   cPPT/CTS: central polypurine tract and central termination sequence of HIV-1
   2847..2913    +  CDS            small t antigen (fragment): SV40 (simian virus 40) small t antigen
   2920..4098    +  promoter       EF-1α promoter: strong constitutive promoter for human elongation factor EF-1α
   4115..6529    +  CDS            ZFX: ZFX_HUMAN - Experimental evidence at transcript level: Swiss-Prot protein existence level 2. Probable transcriptional activator. From Homo sapiens (Human).
   6545..6598    +  promoter       U6 promoter (fragment): RNA polymerase III promoter for human U6 snRNA
   6640..7228    +  misc_feature   WPRE: woodchuck hepatitis virus posttranscriptional regulatory element
   7279..7298    +  misc_feature   cPPT/CTS (fragment): central polypurine tract and central termination sequence of HIV-1
   7300..7533    +  LTR            3' LTR (ΔU3): self-inactivating 3' long terminal repeat (LTR) from HIV-1
   7611..7732    +  polyA_signal   SV40 poly(A) signal: SV40 polyadenylation signal
   7772..7907    +  rep_origin     SV40 ori: SV40 origin of replication
   7928..7946    -  promoter       T7 promoter: promoter for bacteriophage T7 RNA polymerase
   7954..8109    +  CDS            lacZα (fragment): LacZα fragment of β-galactosidase; lacZ fragment
   8114..8542    +  rep_origin     f1 ori (sequence partly withheld): f1 bacteriophage origin of replication; arrow indicates direction of (+) strand synthesis
   8595..8699    +  promoter       AmpR promoter: bla
   8700..9560    +  CDS            AmpR: β-lactamase; bla; confers resistance to ampicillin, carbenicillin, and related antibiotics
   9731..10319   +  rep_origin     ori: high-copy-number ColE1/pMB1/pBR322/pUC origin of replication
  10502..10594   +  CDS            lacI (fragment): lac repressor; lacI; The lac repressor binds to the lac operator to inhibit transcription in E. coli. This inhibition can be relieved by adding lactose or isopropyl-β-D-thiogalactopyranoside (IPTG).
  10607..10628   +  protein_bind   CAP binding site: CAP binding activates transcription in the presence of cAMP. E. coli catabolite activator protein
  10643..10673   +  promoter       lac promoter: promoter for the E. coli lac operon
  10677..10699   +  protein_bind   lac operator (fragment): The lac repressor binds to the lac operator to inhibit transcription in E. coli. This inhibition can be relieved by adding lactose or isopropyl-β-D-thiogalactopyranoside (IPTG). lac repressor encoded by lacI
  10742..10760   +  promoter       T3 promoter: promoter for bacteriophage T3 RNA polymerase
