[The description below was written by a language model from this plasmid's Addgene catalogue record and pLannotate feature annotations shown in this document.]
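Description:
TFORF0444 is a third-generation-style, self-inactivating lentiviral expression plasmid built on the pLX_TRC317 backbone and carrying the human transcription factor ZFX (also known as ZNF926) as its open reading frame. It belongs to a barcoded transcription factor ORF collection in which every construct carries a unique 24-bp barcode, so that individual factors can be identified by sequencing in pooled overexpression screens. In bacteria it is maintained through a high-copy ColE1/pUC-type origin with ampicillin selection via β-lactamase. An f1 origin and remnants of lac and T7/T3 cloning-vector sequences also sit in the backbone. The depositor notes that the plasmid can recombine, which is common for LTR-containing vectors.

The viral portion begins with an RSV promoter fused to a truncated HIV-1 5' LTR, which drives Tat-independent genomic RNA production in packaging cells. This is followed by the Ψ packaging signal with a gag fragment and by the Rev response element for nuclear export of the unspliced genome. An SV40 early promoter/origin region drives puromycin N-acetyltransferase for selection of transduced mammalian cells. Downstream, a cPPT/CTS element aids nuclear import, and the EF-1α promoter provides strong constitutive expression of the ZFX coding sequence. A WPRE after the ORF enhances transcript stability and expression, and the ΔU3 3' LTR inactivates the viral promoter after integration. An SV40 polyadenylation signal lies just outside the LTR. The barcode is not annotated in the feature table. The short stretch between the ORF and the WPRE, which includes a small U6-like fragment, is a plausible location for it, but the record does not confirm this. The ORF was produced synthetically, and the record links it to several ZFX transcript isoforms.
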