Addgene plasmid #143701: TFORF0444
Purpose: Lentiviral vector for overexpressing transcription factor ORFs with unique 24-bp barcodes. Barcodes facilitate identification of transcription factors in pooled screens.
Depositing lab: Feng Zhang. Depositing organization: Broad Institute. Publication: A transcription factor atlas of directed differentiation. Joung J, Ma S, Tay T, Geiger-Schuller KR, Kirchgatterer PC, Verdine VK, Guo B, Arias-Garcia MA, Allen WE, Singh A, Kuksenko O, Abudayyeh OO, Gootenberg JS, Fu Z, Macrae RK, Buenrostro JD, Regev A, Zhang F. Cell. 2023 Jan 5;186(1):209-229.e26. doi: 10.1016/j.cell.2022.11.026. PubMed 36608654.
Backbone
  Vector backbone: pLX_TRC317
  Backbone manufacturer: Broad Institute Genetic Perturbation Platform
  Backbone size w/o insert (bp): 8264
  Vector type: Mammalian Expression, Lentiviral
  Selectable markers: Puromycin
Growth in bacteria
  Bacterial resistance: Ampicillin, 100 μg/mL
  Growth temperature: 30°C
  Growth strain: NEB Stable
  Copy number: High Copy
Gene/Insert
  Gene/Insert name: ZFX
  Species: H. sapiens (human)
  Insert size (bp): 2519
  Entrez Gene: ZFX (a.k.a. ZNF926)
  Promoter: EF1a
  Cloning method: Unknown
  Sequencing primers: 5′ GGGTGGAGACTGAAGTTAGGCCAG; 3′ CACATAGCGTAAAAGGAGCAACATAG
Terms and licenses: Academic/Nonprofit Terms; Industry Terms: Not Available to Industry
Depositor comments: XM_005274592,XM_011545581,XM_005274591,NM_001178084,NM_001178085,NM_003410,XM_017029794,XM_011545579,XM_017029795,ENST00000379177,ENST00000304543 . The transcription factor ORF portion of this plasmid was synthesized by Genewiz. Please test multiple small colonies in case of plasmid recombination. To make this collection available in a timely manner, a portion of this collection was not fully sequenced by Addgene. If an Addgene verified full plasmid sequence is not available, please contact us prior to placing an order to request the full sequence.
How to cite: TFORF0444 was a gift from Feng Zhang (Addgene plasmid # 143701 ; http://n2t.net/addgene:143701 ; RRID:Addgene_143701)
