>Addgene plasmid #143701 | TFORF0444 | depositor partial sequence | sequence record 283233 | Insert
ACCGCCACCATGGATGAAGATGGGCTTGAATTACAACAAGAGCCAAACTCATTTTTTGATGCAACAGGAG
CTGATGGTACACACATGGATGGTGATCAAATTGTTGTGGAAGTACAAGAAACTGTTTTTGTTTCAGATGT
TGTGGATTCAGACATAACTGTGCATAACTTTGTTCCTGATGACCCAGATTCAGTTGTAATCCAAGATGTT
ATTGAGGACGTTGTTATAGAAGATGTTCAGTGCCCAGATATCATGGAAGAAGCAGATGTGTCTGAAACGG
TCATCATTCCTGAGCAAGTGCTGGACTCAGATGTAACTGAAGAAGTTTCTTTAGCACATTGCACAGTCCC
AGATGATGTTTTAGCTTCTGACATTACTTCAGCCTCAATGTCTATGCCAGAACACGTCTTGACGGGTGAT
TCTATACATGTGTCTGACGTTGGACATGTTGGACATGTTGGACATGTTGAACATGTGGTTCATGATAGTG
TAGTGGAAGCAGAAATTGTCACTGATCCTCTGACTACCGACGTAGTTTCAGAAGAAGTATTGGTAGCAGA
CTGTGCCTCTGAAGCAGTCATAGATGCCAATGGGATCCCTGTGGACCAGCAGGATGATGACAAAGGCAAC
TGTGAGGACTACCTTATGATTTCCTTGGATGATGCTGGCAAAATAGAACACGATGGTTCTTCTGGAATGA
CCATGGACACAGAGTCGGAAATTGATCCTTGTAAAGTGGATGGCACTTGCCCTGAGGTCATCAAGGTGTA
CATTTTTAAAGCTGACCCTGGAGAAGATGACTTAGGTGGAACTGTAGACATTGTGGAGAGTGAGCCTGAG
AATGATCATGGAGTTGAACTGCTTGATCAGAACAGCAGTATTCGTGTTCCCAGGGAAAAGATGGTTTATA
TGACTGTCAATGACTCTCAGCCAGAAGATGAAGATTTAAATGTTGCTGAAATCGCTGACGAAGTTTATAT
GGAAGTGATCGTAGGAGAGGAGGATGCTGCAGCAGCAGCGGCAGCCGCCGCCGTGCACGAGCAGCAAATG
GATGACAATGAAATCAAAACCTTCATGCCGATTGCATGGGCAGCAGCTTATGGTAATAATTCTGATGGAA
TTGAAAACCGGAATGGCACTGCAAGTGCCCTCTTGCACATAGATGAGTCTGCTGGCCTCGGCAGACTGGC
TAAACAAAAACCAAAGAAAAGGAGAAGACCTGATTCCAGGCAGTACCAAACAGCAATAATTATTGGCCCT
GATGGACATCCTTTGACTGTCTATCCTTGCATGATTTGTGGGAAGAAGTTTAAGTCGAGAGGTTTTTTGA
AAAGGCACATGAAAAACCATCCCGAACACCTTGCCAAGAAGAAATACCGCTGTACTGACTGTGATTACAC
TACCAACAAGAAGATAAGTTTACACAACCACCTGGAGAGCCACAAGCTGACCAGCAAGGCAGAGAAGGCC
ATTGAATGCGATGAGTGTGGGAAGCATTTCTCTCATGCAGGGGCTTTGTTTACTCACAAAATGGTGCATA
AGGAAAAAGGAGCCAACAAAATGCACAAGTGTAAATTCTGTGAATACGAGACAGCTGAACAAGGGTTATT
GAATCGCCACCTCTTGGCAGTCCACAGCAAGAACTTTCCTCATATTTGTGTGGAGTGTGGTAAGGGTTTT
CGTCACCCGTCAGAGCTCAAAAAGCACATGAGAATCCATACTGGGGAGAAGCCGTACCAATGCCAGTACT
GCGAATATAGGTCTGCAGACTCTTCTAACTTGAAAACGCATGTCAAAACTAAGCATAGTAAAGAGATGCC
ATTCAAGTGTGACATTTGTCTTCTGACTTTCTCGGATACCAAAGAGGTGCAGCAACATGCTCTTATCCAC
CAAGAAAGCAAAACACACCAGTGTTTGCATTGCGACCACAAGAGTTCGAACTCAAGTGATTTGAAACGAC
ACATAATTTCAGTTCACACGAAAGACTACCCCCATAAGTGTGACATGTGTGATAAAGGCTTTCACAGGCC
TTCAGAACTCAAGAAACACGTGGCTGCCCACAAGGGCAAAAAAATGCACCAGTGTAGACATTGTGACTTT
AAGATTGCAGATCCATTTGTTCTAAGTCGCCATATTCTCTCAGTTCACACAAAGGATCTTCCATTTAGGT
GCAAGAGATGTAGAAAGGGATTTAGGCAACAGAGTGAGCTTAAAAAGCATATGAAGACACACAGTGGCAG
GAAAGTGTATCAGTGTGAGTACTGTGAGTATAGCACTACAGATGCCTCAGGCTTTAAACGGCACGTTATT
TCCATTCACACGAAAGACTATCCTCACCGGTGTGAGTACTGCAAGAAAGGCTTCCGAAGACCTTCAGAAA
AGAACCAGCACATAATGCGACATCATAAAGAAGTTGGCCTGCCCTAGTAATGAACTAGTCCGTAACTTGA
AAGTATTTCGATTTCTTGGCTTTATATATCTTGTGGAAAGGACGAACTTGTATAACGCTTTGTCCTCTC
