>Addgene plasmid #143701 | TFORF0444 | depositor partial sequence | sequence record 283234 | Barcode
ACTTGTATAACGCTTTGTCCTCTC
